Addgene plasmid #206321: pBstSK+IRES-V5-IPpoI
Purpose: A plasmid that facilitates production of mRNA encoding V5 epitope tagged I-PpoI
Depositing lab: Brian McStay. Depositing organization: University of Galway. Publication: A localized nucleolar DNA damage response facilitates recruitment of the homology-directed repair machinery independent of cell cycle stage. van Sluis M, McStay B. Genes Dev. 2015 Jun 1;29(11):1151-63. doi: 10.1101/gad.260703.115. Epub 2015 May 27. PubMed 26019174.
Backbone
  Vector backbone: pBluescript SK+
  Backbone manufacturer: Stratagene
  Backbone size w/o insert (bp): 3000
  Total vector size (bp): 4056
  Vector type: mRNA production
Growth in bacteria
  Bacterial resistance: Ampicillin, 100 μg/mL
  Growth temperature: 37°C
  Growth strain: DH5alpha
  Copy number: High Copy
Gene/Insert
  Gene/Insert name: IRES element-V5 epitope tag- IPpoI open reading frame
  Species: Synthetic
  Insert size (bp): 1131
  Tag / fusion protein: V5-IPpoI fusion protein (N terminal on backbone)
  Cloning method: Restriction Enzyme; 5′ cloning site EcoRI (not destroyed); 3′ cloning site XbaI (not destroyed)
  Sequencing primers: 5′ T7; 3′ T3
Terms and licenses: Academic/Nonprofit Terms; Industry Terms: Not Available to Industry
How to cite: pBstSK+IRES-V5-IPpoI was a gift from Brian McStay (Addgene plasmid # 206321 ; http://n2t.net/addgene:206321 ; RRID:Addgene_206321)
