[The description below was written by a language model from this plasmid's Addgene catalogue record and pLannotate feature annotations shown in this document.]
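Description:
pBstSK+IRES-V5-IPpoI is a 4,056 bp in vitro transcription template built on the pBluescript SK+ phagemid backbone, designed for producing mRNA that encodes a V5 epitope-tagged version of the homing endonuclease I-PpoI. It is propagated in E. coli as a high-copy plasmid through its ColE1/pUC-type origin and selected with ampicillin via the β-lactamase gene and its native promoter. The backbone also retains the f1 origin for single-stranded DNA production. Remnants of the lacZα region, together with the lac promoter, operator and CAP site, flank the interrupted multiple cloning site.

The synthetic insert of about 1.1 kb was cloned between the EcoRI and XbaI sites, both of which are preserved. It sits in the sense orientation downstream of the T7 promoter, with the T3 promoter facing in from the opposite end. Transcription by T7 RNA polymerase therefore yields a sense transcript that begins with the encephalomyocarditis virus IRES, followed by the V5 tag fused to the N terminus of the I-PpoI open reading frame. The IRES allows cap-independent translation initiation, so the transcript should be translatable once introduced into eukaryotic cells. The V5 tag allows the enzyme to be detected with antibodies.

I-PpoI originates from Physarum polycephalum, where it mediates homing of a group I intron by making a four-base staggered cut in a ribosomal DNA target sequence. The associated publication concerns a localized nucleolar DNA damage response, which suggests use of the mRNA to express the nuclease and break rDNA. The record itself states only that the plasmid facilitates mRNA production. No eukaryotic promoter or polyadenylation signal is annotated.
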