Features (pLannotate 1.2.2; 16 found; start..end, strand, type, name):
     30..458     -  rep_origin     f1 ori (sequence partly withheld): f1 bacteriophage origin of replication; arrow indicates direction of (+) strand synthesis
    463..618     -  CDS            lacZα (fragment): LacZα fragment of β-galactosidase; lacZ fragment
    626..644     +  promoter       T7 promoter: promoter for bacteriophage T7 RNA polymerase
    653..707     -  misc_feature   MCS (fragment): pBluescript multiple cloning site
    809..1271    +  misc_feature   IRES: internal ribosome entry site (IRES) of the encephalomyocarditis virus (EMCV)
   1288..1329    +  CDS            V5 tag: epitope tag from simian virus 5
   1333..1821    +  CDS            PPO1_PHYPO (sequence partly withheld): Experimental evidence at protein level: Swiss-Prot protein existence level 1. Mediates the homing of a group I intron in the ribosomal DNA. Makes a four-base staggered cut in its ribosomal DNA target sequence. From Physarum polycephalum (Slime mold).
   1826..1855    -  misc_feature   MCS (fragment): pBluescript multiple cloning site
   1868..1886    -  promoter       T3 promoter: promoter for bacteriophage T3 RNA polymerase
   1931..1947    -  protein_bind   lac operator: The lac repressor binds to the lac operator to inhibit transcription in E. coli. This inhibition can be relieved by adding lactose or isopropyl-β-D-thiogalactopyranoside (IPTG). lac repressor encoded by lacI
   1955..1985    -  promoter       lac promoter: promoter for the E. coli lac operon
   2000..2021    -  protein_bind   CAP binding site: CAP binding activates transcription in the presence of cAMP. E. coli catabolite activator protein
   2034..2126    -  CDS            lacI (fragment): lac repressor; lacI; The lac repressor binds to the lac operator to inhibit transcription in E. coli. This inhibition can be relieved by adding lactose or isopropyl-β-D-thiogalactopyranoside (IPTG).
   2309..2897    -  rep_origin     ori: high-copy-number ColE1/pMB1/pBR322/pUC origin of replication
   3068..3928    -  CDS            AmpR: β-lactamase; bla; confers resistance to ampicillin, carbenicillin, and related antibiotics
   3929..4033    -  promoter       AmpR promoter: bla
>Addgene plasmid #206321 | pBstSK+IRES-V5-IPpoI | addgene full sequence | sequence record 405351 | Addgene NGS Result
CTAAATTGTAAGCGTTAATATTTTGTTAAAATTCGCGTTAAATTTTTGTTAAATCAGCTCATTTTTTAAC
CAATAGGCCGAAATCGGCAAAATCCCTTATAAATCAAAAGAATAGACCGAGATAGGGT
[37 nt withheld, positions 129-165]
AAAGAACGTGGACTCCAACGTCAAAGG
[49 nt withheld, positions 193-241]
T
[91 nt withheld, positions 243-333]
G
[124 nt withheld, positions 335-458]
CCCATTCGCCATTCAGGCTGCGCAACTGTTGGGAAGGGCGATCGGTGCGGGCCTCTTCGCTATTACGCCA
GCTGGCGAAAGGGGGATGTGCTGCAAGGCGATTAAGTTGGGTAACGCCAGGGTTTTCCCAGTCACGACGT
TGTAAAACGACGGCCAGTGAGCGCGCGTAATACGACTCACTATAGGGCGAATTGGGTACCGGGCCCCCCC
TCGAGGTCGACGGTATCGATAAGCTTGATATCGAATTCCGCCCCCCCCCCTAACGTTACTGGCCGAAGCC
GCTTGGAATAAGGCCGGTGTGCGTTTGTCTATATGTTATTTTCCACCATATTGCCGTCTTTTGGCAATGT
GAGGGCCCGGAAACCTGGCCCTGTCTTCTTGACGAGCATTCCTAGGGGTCTTTCCCCTCTCGCCAAAGGA
ATGCAAGGTCTGTTGAATGTCGTGAAGGAAGCAGTTCCTCTGGAAGCTTCTTGAAGACAAACAACGTCTG
TAGCGACCCTTTGCAGGCAGCGGAACCCCCCACCTGGCGACAGGTGCCTCTGCGGCCAAAAGCCACGTGT
ATAAGATACACCTGCAAAGGCGGCACAACCCCAGTGCCACGTTGTGAGTTGGATAGTTGTGGAAAGAGTC
AAATGGCTCTCCTCAAGCGTATTCAACAAGGGGCTGAAGGATGCCCAGAAGGTACCCCATTGTATGGGAT
CTGATCTGGGGCCTCGGTGCACATGCTTTACATGTGTTTAGTCGAGGTTAAAAAAACGTCTAGGCCCCCC
GAACCACGGGGACGTGGTTTTCCTTTGAAAAACACGATGATAATATGGCCACAACCATGGGTAAGCCTAT
CCCTAACCCTCTCCTCGGTCTCGATTCTACGCGCATG
[486 nt withheld, positions 1336-1821]
TAAATCTAGAGCGGCCGCCACCGCGGTGGAGCTCCAGCTTTTGTTCCCTTTAGTGAGGGTTAATTGCGCG
CTTGGCGTAATCATGGTCATAGCTGTTTCCTGTGTGAAATTGTTATCCGCTCACAATTCCACACAACATA
CGAGCCGGAAGCATAAAGTGTAAAGCCTGGGGTGCCTAATGAGTGAGCTAACTCACATTAATTGCGTTGC
GCTCACTGCCCGCTTTCCAGTCGGGAAACCTGTCGTGCCAGCTGCATTAATGAATCGGCCAACGCGCGGG
GAGAGGCGGTTTGCGTATTGGGCGCTCTTCCGCTTCCTCGCTCACTGACTCGCTGCGCTCGGTCGTTCGG
CTGCGGCGAGCGGTATCAGCTCACTCAAAGGCGGTAATACGGTTATCCACAGAATCAGGGGATAACGCAG
GAAAGAACATGTGAGCAAAAGGCCAGCAAAAGGCCAGGAACCGTAAAAAGGCCGCGTTGCTGGCGTTTTT
CCATAGGCTCCGCCCCCCTGACGAGCATCACAAAAATCGACGCTCAAGTCAGAGGTGGCGAAACCCGACA
GGACTATAAAGATACCAGGCGTTTCCCCCTGGAAGCTCCCTCGTGCGCTCTCCTGTTCCGACCCTGCCGC
TTACCGGATACCTGTCCGCCTTTCTCCCTTCGGGAAGCGTGGCGCTTTCTCATAGCTCACGCTGTAGGTA
TCTCAGTTCGGTGTAGGTCGTTCGCTCCAAGCTGGGCTGTGTGCACGAACCCCCCGTTCAGCCCGACCGC
TGCGCCTTATCCGGTAACTATCGTCTTGAGTCCAACCCGGTAAGACACGACTTATCGCCACTGGCAGCAG
CCACTGGTAACAGGATTAGCAGAGCGAGGTATGTAGGCGGTGCTACAGAGTTCTTGAAGTGGTGGCCTAA
CTACGGCTACACTAGAAGAACAGTATTTGGTATCTGCGCTCTGCTGAAGCCAGTTACCTTCGGAAAAAGA
GTTGGTAGCTCTTGATCCGGCAAACAAACCACCGCTGGTAGCGGTGGTTTTTTTGTTTGCAAGCAGCAGA
TTACGCGCAGAAAAAAAGGATCTCAAGAAGATCCTTTGATCTTTTCTACGGGGTCTGACGCTCAGTGGAA
CGAAAACTCACGTTAAGGGATTTTGGTCATGAGATTATCAAAAAGGATCTTCACCTAGATCCTTTTAAAT
TAAAAATGAAGTTTTAAATCAATCTAAAGTATATATGAGTAAACTTGGTCTGACAGTTACCAATGCTTAA
TCAGTGAGGCACCTATCTCAGCGATCTGTCTATTTCGTTCATCCATAGTTGCCTGACTCCCCGTCGTGTA
GATAACTACGATACGGGAGGGCTTACCATCTGGCCCCAGTGCTGCAATGATACCGCGAGACCCACGCTCA
CCGGCTCCAGATTTATCAGCAATAAACCAGCCAGCCGGAAGGGCCGAGCGCAGAAGTGGTCCTGCAACTT
TATCCGCCTCCATCCAGTCTATTAATTGTTGCCGGGAAGCTAGAGTAAGTAGTTCGCCAGTTAATAGTTT
GCGCAACGTTGTTGCCATTGCTACAGGCATCGTGGTGTCACGCTCGTCGTTTGGTATGGCTTCATTCAGC
TCCGGTTCCCAACGATCAAGGCGAGTTACATGATCCCCCATGTTGTGCAAAAAAGCGGTTAGCTCCTTCG
GTCCTCCGATCGTTGTCAGAAGTAAGTTGGCCGCAGTGTTATCACTCATGGTTATGGCAGCACTGCATAA
TTCTCTTACTGTCATGCCATCCGTAAGATGCTTTTCTGTGACTGGTGAGTACTCAACCAAGTCATTCTGA
GAATAGTGTATGCGGCGACCGAGTTGCTCTTGCCCGGCGTCAATACGGGATAATACCGCGCCACATAGCA
GAACTTTAAAAGTGCTCATCATTGGAAAACGTTCTTCGGGGCGAAAACTCTCAAGGATCTTACCGCTGTT
GAGATCCAGTTCGATGTAACCCACTCGTGCACCCAACTGATCTTCAGCATCTTTTACTTTCACCAGCGTT
TCTGGGTGAGCAAAAACAGGAAGGCAAAATGCCGCAAAAAAGGGAATAAGGGCGACACGGAAATGTTGAA
TACTCATACTCTTCCTTTTTCAATATTATTGAAGCATTTATCAGGGTTATTGTCTCATGAGCGGATACAT
ATTTGAATGTATTTAGAAAAATAAACAAATAGGGGTTCCGCGCACATTTCCCCGAAAAGTGCCAC
